Addgene plasmid #154553: pEPYC0CM0398
Purpose: Phytobricks Level 0 part
Depositing lab: Nicola Patron. Depositing organization: Earlham Institute. Publication: Rational design of minimal synthetic promoters for plants. Cai YM, Kallam K, Tidd H, Gendarini G, Salzman A, Patron NJ. Nucleic Acids Res. 2020 Aug 28. pii: 5897334. doi: 10.1093/nar/gkaa682. PubMed 32856047.
Backbone
  Vector backbone: pUAP1
  Vector type: Synthetic Biology
Growth in bacteria
  Bacterial resistance: Chloramphenicol, 25 μg/mL
  Growth temperature: 37°C
  Growth strain: NEB Stable
  Copy number: High Copy
Gene/Insert
  Gene/Insert name: MinSyn_055
  Species: Synthetic
  Cloning method: Restriction Enzyme; 5′ cloning site BpiI (destroyed during cloning); 3′ cloning site BpiI (destroyed during cloning)
Terms and licenses: Academic/Nonprofit Terms; Industry Terms: Not Available to Industry
Depositor comments: Please visit https://www.biorxiv.org/content/10.1101/2020.05.14.095406v1 for bioRxiv preprint.
How to cite: pEPYC0CM0398 was a gift from Nicola Patron (Addgene plasmid # 154553 ; http://n2t.net/addgene:154553 ; RRID:Addgene_154553)
