[The description below was written by a language model from this plasmid's Addgene catalogue record and the feature table of its GenBank file.]
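Description:
pEPYC0CM0398 is a small (2,291 bp) circular synthetic-biology plasmid that stores a single Phytobrick Level 0 standard part, MinSyn_055, in the pUAP1 universal acceptor backbone. It is a bacterial propagation vector only: it replicates in E. coli from a high-copy ColE1/pMB1-type origin and is selected with chloramphenicol through the cat gene (chloramphenicol acetyltransferase), whose coding sequence spans the numbering origin of the circular map. The annotated backbone also carries three transcription terminators: a putative bacterial terminator, a his operon terminator with a 2-bp deletion and undetermined efficiency, and the phage lambda t0 terminator. The first two flank an unannotated gap of roughly 270 bp, where the part presumably sits, insulated from read-through transcription. Several standard sequencing primer sites are also marked.

The insert itself is not annotated in the feature table. The catalogue lists it as a fully synthetic sequence, and the associated publication concerns the rational design of minimal synthetic promoters for plants, so the name suggests that MinSyn_055 is one member of that promoter series. However, the record does not state its composition, its cis-regulatory elements or its activity. The part was cloned into pUAP1 using the Type IIS enzyme BpiI, and both sites were destroyed in the process, as is usual when domesticating a part into a Level 0 acceptor. In Phytobrick and Golden Gate (MoClo-style) workflows, such Level 0 parts are normally released with a second Type IIS enzyme, leaving defined overhangs, and assembled with other standard parts such as coding sequences and terminators into complete transcription units for plant expression. The record gives no plant selection markers, reporters or T-DNA elements, consistent with its role as a part-storage plasmid rather than a delivery vector.
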