LOCUS       Exported 2291 bp ds-DNA circular SYN 12-MAY-2021
DEFINITION  Phytobricks Level 0 part.
ACCESSION   .
VERSION     .
KEYWORDS    pEPYC0CM0398
SOURCE      synthetic DNA construct
  ORGANISM  synthetic DNA construct
REFERENCE   1 (bases 1 to 2291)
  AUTHORS   Cai YM, Kallam K, Tidd H, Gendarini G, Salzman A, Patron NJ
  TITLE     Rational design of minimal synthetic promoters for plants.
  JOURNAL   Nucleic Acids Res. 2020 Aug 28. pii: 5897334. doi:
            10.1093/nar/gkaa682.
  PUBMED    32856047
REFERENCE   2 (bases 1 to 2291)
  AUTHORS   .
  TITLE     Direct Submission
  JOURNAL   Exported May 12, 2021 from SnapGene Server 1.1.58
            http://www.snapgene.com
FEATURES             Location/Qualifiers
     source          1..2291
                     /organism="synthetic DNA construct"
                     /mol_type="other DNA"
     primer_bind     184..203
                     /label=CAT-R
                     /note="Chloramphenicol resistance gene, reverse primer"
     primer_bind     431..449
                     /label=pBRforEco
                     /note="pBR322 vectors, upsteam of EcoRI site, forward
                     primer"
     terminator      453..496
                     /label=bacterial terminator
                     /note="putative bacterial transcription terminator"
     terminator      763..820
                     /label=his operon terminator
                     /note="This putative transcriptin terminator from the E.
                     coli his operon has a 2-bp deletion introduced during
                     synthesis. Its efficiency has not been determined."
     primer_bind     complement(844..861)
                     /label=L4440
                     /note="L4440 vector, forward primer"
     rep_origin      complement(1015..1603)
                     /direction=LEFT
                     /label=ori
                     /note="high-copy-number ColE1/pMB1/pBR322/pUC origin of
                     replication"
     primer_bind     complement(1095..1114)
                     /label=pBR322ori-F
                     /note="pBR322 origin, forward primer"
     terminator      1786..1880
                     /label=lambda t0 terminator
                     /note="transcription terminator from phage lambda"
     CDS             complement(1901..269)
                     /codon_start=1
                     /gene="cat"
                     /product="chloramphenicol acetyltransferase"
                     /label=CmR
                     /note="confers resistance to chloramphenicol"
                     /translation="MEKKITGYTTVDISQWHRKEHFEAFQSVAQCTYNQTVQLDITAFL
                     KTVKKNKHKFYPAFIHILARLMNAHPEFRMAMKDGELVIWDSVHPCYTVFHEQTETFSS
                     LWSEYHDDFRQFLHIYSQDVACYGENLAYFPKGFIENMFFVSANPWVSFTSFDLNVANM
                     DNFFAPVFTMGKYYTQGDKVLMPLAIQVHHAVCDGFHVGRMLNELQQYCDEWQGGA"
ORIGIN
        1 gggtgaacac tatcccatat caccagctca ccgtctttca ttgccatacg aaattccgga
       61 tgagcattca tcaggcgggc aagaatgtga ataaaggccg gataaaactt gtgcttattt
      121 ttctttacgg tctttaaaaa ggccgtaata tccagctgaa cggtctggtt ataggtacat
      181 tgagcaactg actgaaatgc ctcaaaatgt tctttacgat gccattggga tatatcaacg
      241 gtggtatatc cagtgatttt tttctccatt ttagcttcct tagctcctga aaatctcgat
      301 aactcaaaaa atacgcccgg tagtgatctt atttcattat ggtgaaagtt ggaacctctt
      361 acgtgcccga tcaactcgag tgccacctga cgtctaagaa accattatta tcatgacatt
      421 aacctataaa aataggcgta tcacgaggca gaatttcaga taaaaaaaat ccttagcttt
      481 cgctaaggat gatttctgga attcggtctc aggagggagg cgtgtcgttt tagtgaggta
      541 tgcccaattg aagataagat aataatgttg aagataagag tgggagccac catgcccaat
      601 taaagacctc tagctttgtc aaaagctaaa aaagatgatg ctcacgacca caattaggtt
      661 gatgacgtaa gccatgacgt ctacatgtag gctctatata aggttttgct attcattgaa
      721 agcagtagtg actgatttgt atatatactc gagaccctgc agtccggcaa aaaagggcaa
      781 ggtgtcacca ccctgccctt tttctttaaa accgaaaaga ttacttcgcg ttatgcaggc
      841 ttcctcgctc actgactcgc tgcgctcggt cgttcggctg cggcgagcgg tatcagctca
      901 ctcaaaggcg gtaatacggt tatccacaga atcaggggat aacgcaggaa agaacatgtg
      961 agcaaaaggc cagcaaaagg ccaggaaccg taaaaaggcc gcgttgctgg cgtttttcca
     1021 caggctccgc ccccctgacg agcatcacaa aaatcgacgc tcaagtcaga ggtggcgaaa
     1081 cccgacagga ctataaagat accaggcgtt tccccctgga agctccctcg tgcgctctcc
     1141 tgttccgacc ctgccgctta ccggatacct gtccgccttt ctcccttcgg gaagcgtggc
     1201 gctttctcat agctcacgct gtaggtatct cagttcggtg taggtcgttc gctccaagct
     1261 gggctgtgtg cacgaacccc ccgttcagcc cgaccgctgc gccttatccg gtaactatcg
     1321 tcttgagtcc aacccggtaa gacacgactt atcgccactg gcagcagcca ctggtaacag
     1381 gattagcaga gcgaggtatg taggcggtgc tacagagttc ttgaagtggt ggcctaacta
     1441 cggctacact agaagaacag tatttggtat ctgcgctctg ctgaagccag ttaccttcgg
     1501 aaaaagagtt ggtagctctt gatccggcaa acaaaccacc gctggtagcg gtggtttttt
     1561 tgtttgcaag cagcagatta cgcgcagaaa aaaaggatct caagaagatc ctttgatctt
     1621 ttctacgggg tctgacgctc agtggaacga aaactcacgt taagggattt tggtcatgag
     1681 attatcaaaa aggatcttca cctagatcct tttaaattaa aaatgaagtt ttaaatcaat
     1741 ctaaagtata tatgagtaaa cttggtctga cagctcgagg cttggattct caccaataaa
     1801 aaacgcccgg cggcaaccga gcgttctgaa caaatccaga tggagttctg aggtcattac
     1861 tggatctatc aacaggagtc caagcgagct cgatatcaaa ttacgccccg ccctgccact
     1921 catcgcagta ctgttgtaat tcattaagca ttctgccgac atggaagcca tcacaaacgg
     1981 catgatgaac ctgaatcgcc agcggcatca gcaccttgtc gccttgcgta taatatttgc
     2041 ccatggtgaa aacgggggcg aagaagttgt ccatattggc cacgtttaaa tcaaaactgg
     2101 tgaaactcac ccagggattg gctgagacga aaaacatatt ctcaataaac cctttaggga
     2161 aataggccag gttttcaccg taacacgcca catcttgcga atatatgtgt agaaactgcc
     2221 ggaaatcgtc gtggtattca ctccagagcg atgaaaacgt ttcagtttgc tcatggaaaa
     2281 cggtgtaaca a
//
